>Addgene plasmid #147316 | pnEA-NpM-HsTOB1_1-138_Q | depositor full sequence | sequence record 289763 | Full Sequence
TTCTTGAAGACGAAAGGGCCTCGTGATACGCCTATTTTTATAGGTTAATGTCATGATAATAATGGTTTCT
TAGACGTCAGGTGGCACTTTTCGGGGAAATGTGCGCGGAACCCCTATTTGTTTATTTTTCTAAATACATT
CAAATATGTATCCGCTCATGAGACAATAACCCTGATAAATGCTTCAATAATATTGAAAAAGGAAGAGTAT
GAGTATTCAACATTTCCGTGTCGCCCTTATTCCCTTTTTTGCGGCATTTTGCCTTCCTGTTTTTGCTCAC
CCAGAAACGCTGGTGAAAGTAAAAGATGCTGAAGATCAGTTGGGTGCACGAGTGGGTTACATCGAACTGG
ATCTCAACAGCGGTAAGATCCTTGAGAGTTTTCGCCCCGAAGAACGTTTTCCAATGATGAGCACTTTTAA
AGTTCTGCTATGTGGCGCGGTATTATCCCGTGTTGACGCCGGGCAAGAGCAACTCGGTCGCCGCATACAC
TATTCTCAGAATGACTTGGTTGAGTACTCACCAGTCACAGAAAAGCATCTTACGGATGGCATGACAGTAA
GAGAATTATGCAGTGCTGCCATAACCATGAGTGATAACACTGCGGCCAACTTACTTCTGACAACGATCGG
AGGACCGAAGGAGCTAACCGCTTTTTTGCACAACATGGGGGATCATGTAACTCGCCTTGATCGTTGGGAA
CCGGAGCTGAATGAAGCCATACCAAACGACGAGCGTGACACCACGATGCCTGCAGCAATGGCAACAACGT
TGCGCAAACTATTAACTGGCGAACTACTTACTCTAGCTTCCCGGCAACAATTAATAGACTGGATGGAGGC
GGATAAAGTTGCAGGACCACTTCTGCGCTCGGCCCTTCCGGCTGGCTGGTTTATTGCTGATAAATCTGGA
GCCGGTGAGCGTGGGTCTCGCGGTATCATTGCAGCACTGGGGCCAGATGGTAAGCCCTCCCGTATCGTAG
TTATCTACACGACGGGGAGTCAGGCAACTATGGATGAACGAAATAGACAGATCGCTGAGATAGGTGCCTC
ACTGATTAAGCATTGGTAACTGTCAGACCAAGTTTACTCATATATACTTTAGATTGATTTAAAACTTCAT
TTTTAATTTAAAAGGATCTAGGTGAAGATCCTTTTTGATAATCTCATGACCAAAATCCCTTAACGTGAGT
TTTCGTTCCACTGAGCGTCAGACCCCGTAGAAAAGATCAAAGGATCTTCTTGAGATCCTTTTTTTCTGCG
CGTAATCTGCTGCTTGCAAACAAAAAAACCACCGCTACCAGCGGTGGTTTGTTTGCCGGATCAAGAGCTA
CCAACTCTTTTTCCGAAGGTAACTGGCTTCAGCAGAGCGCAGATACCAAATACTGTCCTTCTAGTGTAGC
CGTAGTTAGGCCACCACTTCAAGAACTCTGTAGCACCGCCTACATACCTCGCTCTGCTAATCCTGTTACC
AGTGGCTGCTGCCAGTGGCGATAAGTCGTGTCTTACCGGGTTGGACTCAAGACGATAGTTACCGGATAAG
GCGCAGCGGTCGGGCTGAACGGGGGGTTCGTGCACACAGCCCAGCTTGGAGCGAACGACCTACACCGAAC
TGAGATACCTACAGCGTGAGCTATGAGAAAGCGCCACGCTTCCCGAAGGGAGAAAGGCGGACAGGTATCC
GGTAAGCGGCAGGGTCGGAACAGGAGAGCGCACGAGGGAGCTTCCAGGGGGAAACGCCTGGTATCTTTAT
AGTCCTGTCGGGTTTCGCCACCTCTGACTTGAGCGTCGATTTTTGTGATGCTCGTCAGGGGGGCGGAGCC
TATGGAAAAACGCCAGCAACGCGGCCTTTTTACGGTTCCTGGCCTTTTGCTGGCCTTTTGCTCACATGTT
CTTTCCTGCGTTATCCCCTGATTCTGTGGATAACCGTATTACCGCCTTTGAGTGAGCTGATACCGCTCGC
CGCAGCCGAACGACCGAGCGCAGCGAGTCAGTGAGCGAGGAAGCGGAAGAGCGCCTGATGCGGTATTTTC
TCCTTACGCATCTGTGCGGTATTTCACACCGCATATATGGTGCACTCTCAGTACAATCTGCTCTGATGCC
GCATAGTTAAGCCAGTATACACTCCGCTATCGCTACGTGACTGGGTCATGGCTGCGCCCCGACACCCGCC
AACACCCGCTGACGCGCCCTGACGGGCTTGTCTGCTCCCGGCATCCGCTTACAGACAAGCTGTGACCGTC
TCCGGGAGCTGCATGTGTCAGAGGTTTTCACCGTCATCACCGAAACGCGCGAGGCAGCTGCGGTAAAGCT
CATCAGCGTGGTCGTGAAGCGATTCACAGATGTCTGCCTGTTCATCCGCGTCCAGCTCGTTGAGTTTCTC
CAGAAGCGTTAATGTCTGGCTTCTGATAAAGCGGGCCATGTTAAGGGCGGTTTTTTCCTGTTTGGTCACT
GATGCCTCCGTGTAAGGGGGATTTCTGTTCATGGGGGTAATGATACCGATGAAACGAGAGAGGATGCTCA
CGATACGGGTTACTGATGATGAACATGCCCGGTTACTGGAACGTTGTGAGGGTAAACAACTGGCGGTATG
GATGCGGCGGGACCAGAGAAAAATCACTCAGGGTCAATGCCAGCGCTTCGTTAATACAGATGTAGGTGTT
CCACAGGGTAGCCAGCAGCATCCTGCGATGCAGATCCGGAACATAATGGTGCAGGGCGCTGACTTCCGCG
TTTCCAGACTTTACGAAACACGGAAACCGAAGACCATTCATGTTGTTGCTCAGGTCGCAGACGTTTTGCA
GCAGCAGTCGCTTCACGTTCGCTCGCGTATCGGTGATTCATTCTGCTAACCAGTAAGGCAACCCCGCCAG
CCTAGCCGGGTCCTCAACGACAGGAGCACGATCATGCGCACCCGTGGCCAGGACCCAACGCTGCCCGAGA
TGCGCCGCGTGCGGCTGCTGGAGATGGCGGACGCGATGGATATGTTCTGCCAAGGGTTGGTTTGCGCATT
CACAGTTCTCCGCAAGAATTGATTGGCTCCAATTCTTGGAGTGGTGAATCCGTTAGCGAGGTGCCGCCGG
CTTCCATTCAGGTCGAGGTGGCCCGGCTCCATGCACCGCGACGCAACGCGGGGAGGCAGACAAGGTATAG
GGCGGCGCCTACAATCCATGCCAACCCGTTCCATGTGCTCGCCGAGGCGGCATAAATCGCCGTGACGATC
AGCGGTCCAGTGATCGAAGTTAGGCTGGTAAGAGCCGCGAGCGATCCTTGAAGCTGTCCCTGATGGTCGT
CATCTACCTGCCTGGACAGCATGGCCTGCAACGCGGGCATCCCGATGCCGCCGGAAGCGAGAAGAATCAT
AATGGGGAAGGCCATCCAGCCTCGCGTCGCGAACGCCAGCAAGACGTAGCCCAGCGCGTCGGCCGCCATG
CCGGCGATAATGGCCTGCTTCTCGCCGAAACGTTTGGTGGCGGGACCAGTGACGAAGGCTTGAGCGAGGG
CGTGCAAGATTCCGAATACCGCAAGCGACAGGCCGATCATCGTCGCGCTCCAGCGAAAGCGGTCCTCGCC
GAAAATGACCCAGAGCGCTGCCGGCACCTGTCCTACGAGTTGCATGATAAAGAAGACAGTCATAAGTGCG
GCGACGATAGTCATGCCCCGCGCCCACCGGAAGGAGCTGACTGGGTTGAAGGCTCTCAAGGGCATCGGTC
GAGATCCCGGTGCCTAATGAGTGAGCTAACTTACATTAATTGCGTTGCGCTCACTGCCCGCTTTCCAGTC
GGGAAACCTGTCGTGCCAGCTGCATTAATGAATCGGCCAACGCGCGGGGAGAGGCGGTTTGCGTATTGGG
CGCCAGGGTGGTTTTTCTTTTCACCAGTGAGACGGGCAACAGCTGATTGCCCTTCACCGCCTGGCCCTGA
GAGAGTTGCAGCAAGCGGTCCACGCTGGTTTGCCCCAGCAGGCGAAAATCCTGTTTGATGGTGGTTAACG
GCGGGATATAACATGAGCTGTCTTCGGTATCGTCGTATCCCACTACCGAGATATCCGCACCAACGCGCAG
CCCGGACTCGGTAATGGCGCGCATTGCGCCCAGCGCCATCTGATCGTTGGCAACCAGCATCGCAGTGGGA
ACGATGCCCTCATTCAGCATTTGCATGGTTTGTTGAAAACCGGACATGGCACTCCAGTCGCCTTCCCGTT
CCGCTATCGGCTGAATTTGATTGCGAGTGAGATATTTATGCCAGCCAGCCAGACGCAGACGCGCCGAGAC
AGAACTTAATGGGCCCGCTAACAGCGCGATTTGCTGGTGACCCAATGCGACCAGATGCTCCACGCCCAGT
CGCGTACCGTCTTCATGGGAGAAAATAATACTGTTGATGGGTGTCTGGTCAGAGACATCAAGAAATAACG
CCGGAACATTAGTGCAGGCAGCTTCCACAGCAATGGCATCCTGGTCATCCAGCGGATAGTTAATGATCAG
CCCACTGACGCGTTGCGCGAGAAGATTGTGCACCGCCGCTTTACAGGCTTCGACGCCGCTTCGTTCTACC
ATCGACACCACCACGCTGGCACCCAGTTGATCGGCGCGAGATTTAATCGCCGCGACAATTTGCGACGGCG
CGTGCAGGGCCAGACTGGAGGTGGCAACGCCAATCAGCAACGACTGTTTGCCCGCCAGTTGTTGTGCCAC
GCGGTTGGGAATGTAATTCAGCTCCGCCATCGCCGCTTCCACTTTTTCCCGCGTTTTCGCAGAAACGTGG
CTGGCCTGGTTCACCACGCGGGAAACGGTCTGATAAGAGACACCGGCATACTCTGCGACATCGTATAACG
TTACTGGTTTCACATTCACCACCCTGAATTGACTCTCTTCCGGGCGCTATCATGCCATACCGCGAAAGGT
TTTGCGCCATTCGATGGTGTCCGGGATCTCGACGCTCTCCCTTATGCGACTCCTGCATTAGGAAGCAGCC
CAGTAGTAGGTTGAGGCCGTTGAGCACCGCCGCCGCAAGGAATGGTGCATGCAAGGAGATGGCGCCCAAC
AGTCCCCCGGCCACGGGGCCTGCCACCATACCCACGCCGAAACAAGCGCTCATGAGCCCGAAGTGGCGAG
CCCGATCTTCCCCATCGGTGATGTCGGCGATATAGGCGCCAGCAACCGCACCTGTGGCGCCGGTGATGCC
GGCCACGATGCGTCCGGCGTAGAGGATCGAGATCTCGATCCCGCGAAATTAATACGACTCACTATAGGGG
AATTGTGAGCGGATAACAATTCCCCACTAGTAATAATTTTGTTTAACTTTAAGAAGGAGATATACCATGG
AAACTGAAGAAGGTAAACTGGTAATCTGGATTAACGGCGATAAAGGCTATAACGGTCTCGCTGAAGTCGG
TAAGAAATTCGAGAAAGATACCGGAATTAAAGTCACCGTTGAGCATCCGGATAAACTGGAAGAGAAATTC
CCACAGGTTGCGGCAACTGGCGATGGCCCTGACATTATCTTCTGGGCACACGACCGCTTTGGTGGCTACG
CTCAATCTGGCCTGTTGGCTGAAATCACCCCGGACAAAGCGTTCCAGGACAAGCTGTATCCGTTTACCTG
GGATGCCGTACGTTACAACGGCAAGCTGATTGCTTACCCGATCGCTGTTGAAGCGTTATCGCTGATTTAT
AACAAAGACCTGCTGCCGAACCCGCCAAAAACCTGGGAAGAGATCCCGGCGCTGGATAAAGAACTGAAAG
CGAAAGGTAAGAGCGCCCTGATGTTCAACCTGCAAGAACCGTACTTCACCTGGCCGCTGATTGCTGCTGA
CGGGGGTTATGCGTTCAAGTATGAAAACGGCAAGTACGACATTAAAGACGTGGGCGTGGATAACGCTGGC
GCGAAAGCGGGTCTGACCTTCCTGGTTGACCTGATTAAAAACAAACACATGAATGCAGACACCGATTACT
CCATCGCAGAAGCTGCCTTTAATAAAGGCGAAACAGCGATGACCATCAACGGCCCGTGGGCATGGTCCAA
CATCGACACCAGCAAAGTGAATTATGGTGTAACGGTACTGCCGACCTTCAAGGGTCAACCATCCAAACCG
TTCGTTGGCGTGCTGAGCGCAGGTATTAACGCCGCCAGTCCGAACAAAGAGCTGGCAAAAGAGTTCCTCG
AAAACTATCTGCTGACTGATGAAGGTCTGGAAGCGGTTAATAAAGACAAACCGCTGGGTGCCGTAGCGCT
GAAGTCTTACGAGGAAGAGTTGGCGAAAGATCCACGTATTGCCGCCACGATGGAAAACGCCCAGAAAGGT
GAAATCATGCCGAACATCCCGCAGATGTCCGCTTTCTGGTATGCCGTGCGTACTGCGGTGATCAACGCCG
CCAGCGGTCGTCAGACTGTCGATGAAGCCCTTAAAGACGCGCAGACTGGTACCGGCAGCGGCCTGGAAGT
TCTGTTCCAGGGGCCCCATATGCTCGAGATGCAGCTTGAAATCCAAGTAGCACTAAATTTTATTATTTCG
TATTTGTACAATAAGCTTCCCAGGAGACGTGTCAACATTTTTGGCGAAGAACTTGAAAGACTTCTTAAGA
AGAAATATGAAGGGCACTGGTATCCTGAAAAGCCATACAAAGGATCGGGGTTTAGATGTATACACATAGG
GGAGAAAGTGGACCCAGTGATTGAACAAGCATCCAAAGAGAGTGGTTTGGACATTGATGATGTTCGTGGC
AATCTGCCACAGGATCTTAGTGTTTGGATCGACCCATTTGAGGTTTCTTACCAAATTGGTGAAAAGGGAC
CAGTGAAGGTGCTTTACGTGGATGATAATAATGAAAATGGATGTGAGTTGGATAAGGAGATCAAAAACAG
CTTTAACCCAGAGGCCCAGGTTTAAGGATCCTAATAGTCTAGAGCTAGCCCTAGGAGATCCGGCTGCTAA
CAAAGCCCGAAAGGAAGCTGAGTTGGCTGCTGCCACCGCTGAGCAATAACTAGCATAACCCCTTGGGGCC
TCTAAACGGGTCTTGAGGGGTTTTTTGCTGAAAGGAGGAACTATATCCGGATATCCCGCAAGAGGCCCGG
CAGTACCGGCATAACCAAGCCTATGCCTACAGCATCCAGGGTGACGGTGCCGAGGATGACGATGAGCGCA
TTGTTAGATTTCATACACGGTGCCTGACTGCGTTAGCAATTTAACTGTGATAAACTACCGCATTAAAGCT
TATCGATGATAAGCTGTCAAACATGAGAA
Features (pLannotate 1.2.2; 20 found; start..end, strand, type, name):
    104..208     +  promoter       AmpR promoter: bla
    209..1069    +  CDS            AmpR: β-lactamase; bla; confers resistance to ampicillin, carbenicillin, and related antibiotics
   1240..1828    +  rep_origin     ori: high-copy-number ColE1/pMB1/pBR322/pUC origin of replication
   2014..2156    -  misc_feature   bom: basis of mobility region from pBR322
   2258..2449    -  CDS            rop: Rop protein, which maintains plasmids at low copy number; rop
   2466..2846    +  CDS            YPB1_ECOLX: Protein predicted: Swiss-Prot protein existence level 4. From Escherichia coli.
   3088..3712    -  CDS            TcR (fragment): tetracycline efflux protein; tet; confers resistance to tetracycline
   3727..3748    -  protein_bind   CAP binding site: CAP binding activates transcription in the presence of cAMP. E. coli catabolite activator protein
   3761..4843    -  CDS            lacI: lac repressor; lacI; The lac repressor binds to the lac operator to inhibit transcription in E. coli. This inhibition can be relieved by adding lactose or isopropyl-β-D-thiogalactopyranoside (IPTG).
   4844..4921    -  promoter       lacI promoter: lacI
   4929..5208    -  CDS            TcR (fragment): tetracycline efflux protein; tet; confers resistance to tetracycline
   5230..5248    +  promoter       T7 promoter: promoter for bacteriophage T7 RNA polymerase
   5249..5273    +  protein_bind   lac operator: The lac repressor binds to the lac operator to inhibit transcription in E. coli. This inhibition can be relieved by adding lactose or isopropyl-β-D-thiogalactopyranoside (IPTG). lac repressor encoded by lacI
   5288..5310    +  RBS            RBS: efficient ribosome binding site from bacteriophage T7 gene 10 (Olins and Rangwala, 1989)
   5321..6417    +  CDS            MBP (fragment): maltose binding protein from E. coli; malE (mutated); This version of the gene does not encode a signal sequence, so MBP will remain in the cytosol.
   6469..6882    +  CDS            TOB1 (fragment): TOB1_HUMAN - Also known as TOB, TROB1. Experimental evidence at protein level: Swiss-Prot protein existence level 1. Anti-proliferative protein; the function is mediated by association with deadenylase subunits of the CCR4-NOT complex (PubMed:8632892, PubMed:23236473). Mediates CPEB3-accelerated mRNA deadenylation by binding to CPEB3 and recruiting CNOT7 which leads to target mRNA deadenylation and decay (PubMed:21336257). From Homo sapiens (Human).
   6923..6972    +  CDS            SET1 (fragment): solubility-enhancement tag derived from T7 phage gene 10B
   6980..7027    +  terminator     T7 terminator: transcription terminator for bacteriophage T7 RNA polymerase
   7050..7154    -  CDS            TcR (fragment): tetracycline efflux protein; tet; confers resistance to tetracycline
   7202..7230    -  promoter       tet promoter: E. coli promoter for tetracycline efflux protein gene
