[The description below was written by a language model from this plasmid's Addgene catalogue record and pLannotate feature annotations shown in this document.]
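Description:
pnEA-NpM-HsTOB1_1-138_Q is a 7,239 nt bacterial expression plasmid for producing the N-terminal portion (residues 1-138) of human TOB1 in E. coli. The catalogue lists the backbone as unknown, but the annotated features show a pBR322-derived, pET-style architecture. It has a ColE1/pMB1-type origin together with the bom mobility region and the rop gene, which holds copy number down and fits the "low copy" designation in the record. An AmpR (β-lactamase) cassette under its own promoter provides ampicillin selection. Several disrupted fragments of the tetracycline resistance gene and its promoter remain as non-functional remnants of the parental vector.

The expression cassette is driven by a T7 promoter followed by a lac operator and the strong T7 gene 10 ribosome binding site, and it ends at a T7 terminator. A plasmid-borne lacI gene supplies the repressor. Transcription therefore requires a host that provides T7 RNA polymerase and is induced with IPTG. The open reading frame begins with a maltose binding protein lacking its signal sequence, so the fusion stays in the cytosol, and this is followed by the TOB1 fragment after a short linker that the record does not characterise. MBP serves as a solubility enhancer and amylose affinity handle. A short match to a T7 gene 10-derived sequence lies just before the terminator, and this is probably residual vector sequence rather than a deliberate tag.

The depositor notes one silent mutation relative to the NCBI reference. TOB1 is an anti-proliferative protein that recruits deadenylase subunits of the CCR4-NOT complex, so the recombinant fragment would suit biochemical, interaction or structural studies, although the record states only bacterial expression as the purpose.
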