Addgene plasmid #147316: pnEA-NpM-HsTOB1_1-138_Q
Purpose: Bacterial Expression of HsTOB1_1-138
Depositing lab: Elisa Izaurralde. Depositing organization: Max Planck Institute for Developmental Biology.
Backbone
  Vector backbone: Unknown
  Vector type: Bacterial Expression
Growth in bacteria
  Bacterial resistance: Ampicillin, 100 μg/mL
  Growth temperature: 37°C
  Growth strain: DH5alpha
  Copy number: Low Copy
Gene/Insert
  Gene/Insert name: HsTOB1_1-138
  Species: H. sapiens (human)
  Mutation: one silent mutation compared to teh sequence given by NCBI: NM_005749.1
  Entrez Gene: TOB1 (a.k.a. APRO5, APRO6, PIG49, TOB, TROB, TROB1)
  Cloning method: Unknown
Terms and licenses: Academic/Nonprofit Terms; Industry Terms: Not Available to Industry
Depositor comments: Plasmids from this collection were made available to the research community and donated after the lab closed. Please note that the sequence provided by the depositing laboratory may be theoretical/predicted or based on Sanger sequencing results. There may be discrepancies between sequencing results obtained by Addgene and the depositor sequence. If an Addgene verified sequence is not available, please contact before placing your order to request that our lab fully sequence the plasmid.
How to cite: pnEA-NpM-HsTOB1_1-138_Q was a gift from Elisa Izaurralde (Addgene plasmid # 147316 ; http://n2t.net/addgene:147316 ; RRID:Addgene_147316)
